>Addgene plasmid #76705 | GALK1 gRNA (BRDN0001145418) | addgene full sequence | sequence record 186344 | Addgene Assembled Sequence
CCCGGGTGCAAAGATGGATAAAGTTTTAAACAGAGAGGAATCTTTGCAGCTAATGGACCTTCTAGGTCTT
GAAAGGAGTGGGAATTGGCTCCGGTGCCCGTCAGTGGGCAGAGCGCACATCGCCCACAGTCCCCGAGAAG
TTGGGGGGAGGGGTCGGCAATTGATCCGGTGCCTAGAGAAGGTGGCGCGGGGTAAACTGGGAAAGTGATG
TCGTGTACTGGCTCCGCCTTTTTCCCGAGGGTGGGGGAGAACCGTATATAAGTGCAGTAGTCGCCGTGAA
CGTTCTTTTTCGCAACGGGTTTGCCGCCAGAACACAGGTAAGTGCCGTGTGTGGTTCCCGCGGGCCTGGC
CTCTTTACGGGTTATGGCCCTTGCGTGCCTTGAATTACTTCCACCTGGCTGCAGTACGTGATTCTTGATC
CCGAGCTTCGGGTTGGAAGTGGGTGGGAGAGTTCGAGGCCTTGCGCTTAAGGAGCCCCTTCGCCTCGTGC
TTGAGTTGAGGCCTGGCCTGGGCGCTGGGGCCGCCGCGTGCGAATCTGGTGGCACCTTCGCGCCTGTCTC
GCTGCTTTCGATAAGTCTCTAGCCATTTAAAATTTTTGATGACCTGCTGCGACGCTTTTTTTCTGGCAAG
ATAGTCTTGTAAATGCGGGCCAAGATCTGCACACTGGTATTTCGGTTTTTGGGGCCGCGGGCGGCGACGG
GGCCCGTGCGTCCCAGCGCACATGTTCGGCGAGGCGGGGCCTGCGAGCGCGGCCACCGAGAATCGGACGG
GGGTAGTCTCAAGCTGGCCGGCCTGCTCTGGTGCCTGGCCTCGCGCCGCCGTGTATCGCCCCGCCCTGGG
CGGCAAGGCTGGCCCGGTCGGCACCAGTTGCGTGAGCGGAAAGATGGCCGCTTCCCGGCCCTGCTGCAGG
GAGCTCAAAATGGAGGACGCGGCGCTCGGGAGAGCGGGCGGGTGAGTCACCCACACAAAGGAAAAGGGCC
TTTCCGTCCTCAGCCGTCGCTTCATGTGACTCCACGGAGTACCGGGCGCCGTCCAGGCACCTCGATTAGT
TCTCGAGCTTTTGGAGTACGTCGTCTTTAGGTTGGGGGGAGGGGTTTTATGCGATGGAGTTTCCCCACAC
TGAGTGGGTGGAGACTGAAGTTAGGCCAGCTTGGCACTTGATGTAATTCTCCTTGGAATTTGCCCTTTTT
GAGTTTGGATCTTGGTTCATTCTCAAGCCTCAGACAGTGGTTCAAAGTTTTTTTCTTCCATTTCAGGTGT
CGTGACGTACGGCCACCATGACCGAGTACAAGCCCACGGTGCGCCTCGCCACCCGCGACGACGTCCCCAG
GGCCGTACGCACCCTCGCCGCCGCGTTCGCCGACTACCCCGCCACGCGCCACACCGTCGATCCGGACCGC
CACATCGAGCGGGTCACCGAGCTGCAAGAACTCTTCCTCACGCGCGTCGGGCTCGACATCGGCAAGGTGT
GGGTCGCGGACGACGGCGCCGCCGTGGCGGTCTGGACCACGCCGGAGAGCGTCGAAGCGGGGGCGGTGTT
CGCCGAGATCGGCCCGCGCATGGCCGAGTTGAGCGGTTCCCGGCTGGCCGCGCAGCAACAGATGGAAGGC
CTCCTGGCGCCGCACCGGCCCAAGGAGCCCGCGTGGTTCCTGGCCACCGTCGGAGTCTCGCCCGACCACC
AGGGCAAGGGTCTGGGCAGCGCCGTCGTGCTCCCCGGAGTGGAGGCGGCCGAGCGCGCCGGGGTGCCCGC
CTTCCTGGAGACCTCCGCGCCCCGCAACCTCCCCTTCTACGAGCGGCTCGGCTTCACCGTCACCGCCGAC
GTCGAGGTGCCCGAAGGACCGCGCACCTGGTGCATGACCCGCAAGCCCGGTGCCTGAACGCGTTAAGTCG
ACAATCAACCTCTGGATTACAAAATTTGTGAAAGATTGACTGGTATTCTTAACTATGTTGCTCCTTTTAC
GCTATGTGGATACGCTGCTTTAATGCCTTTGTATCATGCTATTGCTTCCCGTATGGCTTTCATTTTCTCC
TCCTTGTATAAATCCTGGTTGCTGTCTCTTTATGAGGAGTTGTGGCCCGTTGTCAGGCAACGTGGCGTGG
TGTGCACTGTGTTTGCTGACGCAACCCCCACTGGTTGGGGCATTGCCACCACCTGTCAGCTCCTTTCCGG
GACTTTCGCTTTCCCCCTCCCTATTGCCACGGCGGAACTCATCGCCGCCTGCCTTGCCCGCTGCTGGACA
GGGGCTCGGCTGTTGGGCACTGACAATTCCGTGGTGTTGTCGGGGAAATCATCGTCCTTTCCTTGGCTGC
TCGCCTGTGTTGCCACCTGGATTCTGCGCGGGACGTCCTTCTGCTACGTCCCTTCGGCCCTCAATCCAGC
GGACCTTCCTTCCCGCGGCCTGCTGCCGGCTCTGCGGCCTCTTCCGCGTCTTCGCCTTCGCCCTCAGACG
AGTCGGATCTCCCTTTGGGCCGCCTCCCCGCGTCGACTTTAAGACCAATGACTTACAAGGCAGCTGTAGA
TCTTAGCCACTTTTTAAAAGAAAAGGGGGGACTGGAAGGGCTAATTCACTCCCAACGAAGACAAGATCTG
CTTTTTGCTTGTACTGGGTCTCTCTGGTTAGACCAGATCTGAGCCTGGGAGCTCTCTGGCTAACTAGGGA
ACCCACTGCTTAAGCCTCAATAAAGCTTGCCTTGAGTGCTTCAAGTAGTGTGTGCCCGTCTGTTGTGTGA
CTCTGGTAACTAGAGATCCCTCAGACCCTTTTAGTCAGTGTGGAAAATCTCTAGCAGTACGTATAGTAGT
TCATGTCATCTTATTATTCAGTATTTATAACTTGCAAAGAAATGAATATCAGAGAGTGAGAGGAACTTGT
TTATTGCAGCTTATAATGGTTACAAATAAAGCAATAGCATCACAAATTTCACAAATAAAGCATTTTTTTC
ACTGCATTCTAGTTGTGGTTTGTCCAAACTCATCAATGTATCTTATCATGTCTGGCTCTAGCTATCCCGC
CCCTAACTCCGCCCATCCCGCCCCTAACTCCGCCCAGTTCCGCCCATTCTCCGCCCCATGGCTGACTAAT
TTTTTTTATTTATGCAGAGGCCGAGGCCGCCTCGGCCTCTGAGCTATTCCAGAAGTAGTGAGGAGGCTTT
TTTGGAGGCCTAGGGACGTACCCAATTCGCCCTATAGTGAGTCGTATTACGCGCGCTCACTGGCCGTCGT
TTTACAACGTCGTGACTGGGAAAACCCTGGCGTTACCCAACTTAATCGCCTTGCAGCACATCCCCCTTTC
GCCAGCTGGCGTAATAGCGAAGAGGCCCGCACCGATCGCCCTTCCCAACAGTTGCGCAGCCTGAATGGCG
AATGGG
[124 nt withheld, positions 3367-3490]
C
[91 nt withheld, positions 3492-3582]
A
[49 nt withheld, positions 3584-3632]
CCTTTGACGTTGGAGTCCACGTTCTTT
[37 nt withheld, positions 3660-3696]
ACCCTATCTCGGTCTATTCTTTTGATTTATAAGGGATTTTGCCGATTTCGGCCTATTGGTTAAAAAATGA
GCTGATTTAACAAAAATTTAACGCGAATTTTAACAAAATATTAACGCTTACAATTTAGGTGGCACTTTTC
GGGGAAATGTGCGCGGAACCCCTATTTGTTTATTTTTCTAAATACATTCAAATATGTATCCGCTCATGAG
ACAATAACCCTGATAAATGCTTCAATAATATTGAAAAAGGAAGAGTATGAGTATTCAACATTTCCGTGTC
GCCCTTATTCCCTTTTTTGCGGCATTTTGCCTTCCTGTTTTTGCTCACCCAGAAACGCTGGTGAAAGTAA
AAGATGCTGAAGATCAGTTGGGTGCACGAGTGGGTTACATCGAACTGGATCTCAACAGCGGTAAGATCCT
TGAGAGTTTTCGCCCCGAAGAACGTTTTCCAATGATGAGCACTTTTAAAGTTCTGCTATGTGGCGCGGTA
TTATCCCGTATTGACGCCGGGCAAGAGCAACTCGGTCGCCGCATACACTATTCTCAGAATGACTTGGTTG
AGTACTCACCAGTCACAGAAAAGCATCTTACGGATGGCATGACAGTAAGAGAATTATGCAGTGCTGCCAT
AACCATGAGTGATAACACTGCGGCCAACTTACTTCTGACAACGATCGGAGGACCGAAGGAGCTAACCGCT
TTTTTGCACAACATGGGGGATCATGTAACTCGCCTTGATCGTTGGGAACCGGAGCTGAATGAAGCCATAC
CAAACGACGAGCGTGACACCACGATGCCTGTAGCAATGGCAACAACGTTGCGCAAACTATTAACTGGCGA
ACTACTTACTCTAGCTTCCCGGCAACAATTAATAGACTGGATGGAGGCGGATAAAGTTGCAGGACCACTT
CTGCGCTCGGCCCTTCCGGCTGGCTGGTTTATTGCTGATAAATCTGGAGCCGGTGAGCGTGGGTCTCGCG
GTATCATTGCAGCACTGGGGCCAGATGGTAAGCCCTCCCGTATCGTAGTTATCTACACGACGGGGAGTCA
GGCAACTATGGATGAACGAAATAGACAGATCGCTGAGATAGGTGCCTCACTGATTAAGCATTGGTAACTG
TCAGACCAAGTTTACTCATATATACTTTAGATTGATTTAAAACTTCATTTTTAATTTAAAAGGATCTAGG
TGAAGATCCTTTTTGATAATCTCATGACCAAAATCCCTTAACGTGAGTTTTCGTTCCACTGAGCGTCAGA
CCCCGTAGAAAAGATCAAAGGATCTTCTTGAGATCCTTTTTTTCTGCGCGTAATCTGCTGCTTGCAAACA
AAAAAACCACCGCTACCAGCGGTGGTTTGTTTGCCGGATCAAGAGCTACCAACTCTTTTTCCGAAGGTAA
CTGGCTTCAGCAGAGCGCAGATACCAAATACTGTTCTTCTAGTGTAGCCGTAGTTAGGCCACCACTTCAA
GAACTCTGTAGCACCGCCTACATACCTCGCTCTGCTAATCCTGTTACCAGTGGCTGCTGCCAGTGGCGAT
AAGTCGTGTCTTACCGGGTTGGACTCAAGACGATAGTTACCGGATAAGGCGCAGCGGTCGGGCTGAACGG
GGGGTTCGTGCACACAGCCCAGCTTGGAGCGAACGACCTACACCGAACTGAGATACCTACAGCGTGAGCT
ATGAGAAAGCGCCACGCTTCCCGAAGGGAGAAAGGCGGACAGGTATCCGGTAAGCGGCAGGGTCGGAACA
GGAGAGCGCACGAGGGAGCTTCCAGGGGGAAACGCCTGGTATCTTTATAGTCCTGTCGGGTTTCGCCACC
TCTGACTTGAGCGTCGATTTTTGTGATGCTCGTCAGGGGGGCGGAGCCTATGGAAAAACGCCAGCAACGC
GGCCTTTTTACGGTTCCTGGCCTTTTGCTGGCCTTTTGCTCACATGTTCTTTCCTGCGTTATCCCCTGAT
TCTGTGGATAACCGTATTACCGCCTTTGAGTGAGCTGATACCGCTCGCCGCAGCCGAACGACCGAGCGCA
GCGAGTCAGTGAGCGAGGAAGCGGAAGAGCGCCCAATACGCAAACCGCCTCTCCCCGCGCGTTGGCCGAT
TCATTAATGCAGCTGGCACGACAGGTTTCCCGACTGGAAAGCGGGCAGTGAGCGCAACGCAATTAATGTG
AGTTAGCTCACTCATTAGGCACCCCAGGCTTTACACTTTATGCTTCCGGCTCGTATGTTGTGTGGAATTG
TGAGCGGATAACAATTTCACACAGGAAACAGCTATGACCATGATTACGCCAAGCGCGCAATTAACCCTCA
CTAAAGGGAACAAAAGCTGGAGCTGCAAGCTTAATGTAGTCTTATGCAATACTCTTGTAGTCTTGCAACA
TGGTAACGATGAGTTAGCAACATGCCTTACAAGGAGAGAAAAAGCACCGTGCATGCCGATTGGTGGAAGT
AAGGTGGTACGATCGTGCCTTATTAGGAAGGCAACAGACGGGTCTGACATGGATTGGACGAACCACTGAA
TTGCCGCATTGCAGAGATATTGTATTTAAGTGCCTAGCTCGATACATAAACGGGTCTCTCTGGTTAGACC
AGATCTGAGCCTGGGAGCTCTCTGGCTAACTAGGGAACCCACTGCTTAAGCCTCAATAAAGCTTGCCTTG
AGTGCTTCAAGTAGTGTGTGCCCGTCTGTTGTGTGACTCTGGTAACTAGAGATCCCTCAGACCCTTTTAG
TCAGTGTGGAAAATCTCTAGCAGTGGCGCCCGAACAGGGACTTGAAAGCGAAAGGGAAACCAGAGGAGCT
CTCTCGACGCAGGACTCGGCTTGCTGAAGCGCGCACGGCAAGAGGCGAGGGGCGGCGACTGGTGAGTACG
CCAAAAATTTTGACTAGCGGAGGCTAGAAGGAGAGAGATGGGTGCGAGAGCGTCAGTATTAAGCGGGGGA
GAATTAGATCGCGATGGGAAAAAATTCGGTTAAGGCCAGGGGGAAAGAAAAAATATAAATTAAAACATAT
AGTATGGGCAAGCAGGGAGCTAGAACGATTCGCAGTTAATCCTGGCCTGTTAGAAACATCAGAAGGCTGT
AGACAAATACTGGGACAGCTACAACCATCCCTTCAGACAGGATCAGAAGAACTTAGATCATTATATAATA
CAGTAGCAACCCTCTATTGTGTGCATCAAAGGATAGAGATAAAAGACACCAAGGAAGCTTTAGACAAGAT
AGAGGAAGAGCAAAACAAAAGTAAGACCACCGCACAGCAAGCGGCCGCTGATCTTCAGACCTGGAGGAGG
AGATATGAGGGACAATTGGAGAAGTGAATTATATAAATATAAAGTAGTAAAAATTGAACCATTAGGAGTA
GCACCCACCAAGGCAAAGAGAAGAGTGGTGCAGAGAGAAAAAAGAGCAGTGGGAATAGGAGCTTTGTTCC
TTGGGTTCTTGGGAGCAGCAGGAAGCACTATGGGCGCAGCGTCAATGACGCTGACGGTACAGGCCAGACA
ATTATTGTCTGGTATAGTGCAGCAGCAGAACAATTTGCTGAGGGCTATTGAGGCGCAACAGCATCTGTTG
CAACTCACAGTCTGGGGCATCAAGCAGCTCCAGGCAAGAATCCTGGCTGTGGAAAGATACCTAAAGGATC
AACAGCTCCTGGGGATTTGGGGTTGCTCTGGAAAACTCATTTGCACCACTGCTGTGCCTTGGAATGCTAG
TTGGAGTAATAAATCTCTGGAACAGATTTGGAATCACACGACCTGGATGGAGTGGGACAGAGAAATTAAC
AATTACACAAGCTTAATACACTCCTTAATTGAAGAATCGCAAAACCAGCAAGAAAAGAATGAACAAGAAT
TATTGGAATTAGATAAATGGGCAAGTTTGTGGAATTGGTTTAACATAACAAATTGGCTGTGGTATATAAA
ATTATTCATAATGATAGTAGGAGGCTTGGTAGGTTTAAGAATAGTTTTTGCTGTACTTTCTATAGTGAAT
AGAGTTAGGCAGGGATATTCACCATTATCGTTTCAGACCCACCTCCCAACCCCGAGGGGACCCAGAGAGG
GCCTATTTCCCATGATTCCTTCATATTTGCATATACGATACAAGGCTGTTAGAGAGATAATTAGAATTAA
TTTGACTGTAAACACAAAGATATTAGTACAAAATACGTGACGTAGAAAGTAATAATTTCTTGGGTAGTTT
GCAGTTTTAAAATTATGTTTTAAAATGGACTATCATATGCTTACCGTAACTTGAAAGTATTTCGATTTCT
TGGCTTTATATATCTTGTGGAAAGGACGAAACACCGTTGACATAGTTGGCCCACCGGTTTTAGAGCTAGA
AATAGCAAGTTAAAATAAGGCTAGTCCGTTATCAACTTGAAAAAGTGGCACCGAGTCGGTGCTTTTTTAA
GCTTGGCGTAACTAGATCTTGAGACAAATGGCAGTATTCATCCACAATTTTAAAAGAAAAGGGGGGATTG
GGGGGTACAGTGCAGGGGAAAGAATAGTAGACATAATAGCAACAGACATACAAACTAAAGAATTACAAAA
ACAAATTACAAAAATTCAAAATTTTCGGGTTTATTACAGGGACAGCAGAGATCCACTTTGGCGCCGGCTC
GAGGGGG
Features (pLannotate 1.2.2; 29 found; start..end, strand, type, name):
     14..80      +  CDS            small t antigen (fragment): SV40 (simian virus 40) small t antigen
    106..317     +  promoter       EF-1α core promoter: core promoter for human elongation factor EF-1α
    318..1256    +  intron         EF-1α intron A: intron upstream of the start codon of human EF-1α
   1278..1877    +  CDS            PuroR (fragment): puromycin N-acetyltransferase; pac from Streptomyces; confers resistance to puromycin
   1893..2481    +  misc_feature   WPRE: woodchuck hepatitis virus posttranscriptional regulatory element
   2532..2551    +  misc_feature   cPPT/CTS (fragment): central polypurine tract and central termination sequence of HIV-1
   2553..2786    +  LTR            3' LTR (ΔU3): self-inactivating 3' long terminal repeat (LTR) from HIV-1
   2864..2985    +  polyA_signal   SV40 poly(A) signal: SV40 polyadenylation signal
   3025..3160    +  rep_origin     SV40 ori: SV40 origin of replication
   3181..3199    -  promoter       T7 promoter: promoter for bacteriophage T7 RNA polymerase
   3207..3362    +  CDS            lacZα (fragment): LacZα fragment of β-galactosidase; lacZ fragment
   3367..3795    +  rep_origin     f1 ori (sequence partly withheld): f1 bacteriophage origin of replication; arrow indicates direction of (+) strand synthesis
   3848..3952    +  promoter       AmpR promoter: bla
   3953..4813    +  CDS            AmpR: β-lactamase; bla; confers resistance to ampicillin, carbenicillin, and related antibiotics
   4984..5572    +  rep_origin     ori: high-copy-number ColE1/pMB1/pBR322/pUC origin of replication
   5755..5847    +  CDS            lacI (fragment): lac repressor; lacI; The lac repressor binds to the lac operator to inhibit transcription in E. coli. This inhibition can be relieved by adding lactose or isopropyl-β-D-thiogalactopyranoside (IPTG).
   5860..5881    +  protein_bind   CAP binding site: CAP binding activates transcription in the presence of cAMP. E. coli catabolite activator protein
   5896..5926    +  promoter       lac promoter: promoter for the E. coli lac operon
   5934..5950    +  protein_bind   lac operator: The lac repressor binds to the lac operator to inhibit transcription in E. coli. This inhibition can be relieved by adding lactose or isopropyl-β-D-thiogalactopyranoside (IPTG). lac repressor encoded by lacI
   5995..6013    +  promoter       T3 promoter: promoter for bacteriophage T3 RNA polymerase
   6041..6267    +  promoter       RSV promoter: Rous sarcoma virus enhancer/promoter
   6268..6448    +  LTR            5' LTR (truncated): truncated 5' long terminal repeat (LTR) from HIV-1
   6495..6620    +  misc_feature   HIV-1 Ψ: packaging signal of human immunodeficiency virus type 1
   6604..6967    +  CDS            HIV-1 gag (fragment): gag protein from human immunodeficiency virus 1; gag
   7113..7346    +  misc_feature   RRE: The Rev response element (RRE) of HIV-1 allows for Rev-dependent mRNA export from the nucleus to the cytoplasm.
   7723..7749    +  CDS            Rev (fragment): human immunodeficiency virus 1 (HIV-1) Rev protein; rev; enhances nuclear export of unspliced and incompletely spliced viral mRNAs
   7753..7993    +  promoter       U6 promoter: RNA polymerase III promoter for human U6 snRNA
   8023..8098    +  misc_RNA       gRNA scaffold: guide RNA scaffold for the Streptococcus pyogenes CRISPR/Cas9 system
   8154..8271    +  misc_feature   cPPT/CTS: central polypurine tract and central termination sequence of HIV-1
