[The description below was written by a language model from this plasmid's Addgene catalogue record and pLannotate feature annotations shown in this document.]
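Description:
GALK1 gRNA (BRDN0001145418) is a third-generation lentiviral CRISPR guide plasmid built on the lentiGuide-Puro backbone. It expresses a single guide RNA against human GALK1 (galactokinase 1), designed against the NM_000154.1 reference transcript. In bacteria it is maintained as a high-copy plasmid through a ColE1/pUC-type origin with ampicillin selection from the β-lactamase gene. An f1 origin, an SV40 origin and remnants of lac and T7/T3 cloning-vector sequence are also annotated in the backbone.

The lentiviral transfer cassette starts with an RSV promoter fused to a truncated HIV-1 5' LTR, which makes genomic RNA production independent of Tat. This is followed by the Ψ packaging signal with a gag fragment, and then the Rev response element for Rev-dependent nuclear export. Downstream, the human U6 RNA polymerase III promoter drives the 20-nt GALK1 spacer joined to the Streptococcus pyogenes Cas9 guide scaffold. A cPPT/CTS element that aids nuclear import of the provirus follows. An EF-1α core promoter with its intron A then drives puromycin N-acetyltransferase for selection of transduced mammalian cells. A WPRE enhances transcript expression, and the cassette ends in a self-inactivating ΔU3 3' LTR followed by an SV40 polyadenylation signal.

The plasmid does not encode Cas9, so it is meant to be used with a separate Cas9 vector such as lentiCas9-Blast or in cells that already express Cas9. It belongs to a human kinome gRNA collection built with optimized sgRNA design rules and is suited to knocking out GALK1 in human cells.
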