Addgene plasmid #76705: GALK1 gRNA (BRDN0001145418)
Purpose: 3rd generation lentiviral gRNA plasmid targeting human GALK1
Depositing lab: John Doench & David Root. Depositing organization: Broad Institute. Publication: Optimized sgRNA design to maximize activity and minimize off-target effects of CRISPR-Cas9. Doench JG, Fusi N, Sullender M, Hegde M, Vaimberg EW, Donovan KF, Smith I, Tothova Z, Wilen C, Orchard R, Virgin HW, Listgarten J, Root DE. Nat Biotechnol. 2016 Jan 18. doi: 10.1038/nbt.3437. PubMed 26780180.
Backbone
  Vector backbone: lentiGuide-Puro
  Backbone manufacturer: Zhang Lab (Addgene plasmid # 52963)
  Vector type: Mammalian Expression, Lentiviral, CRISPR
  Selectable markers: Puromycin
Growth in bacteria
  Bacterial resistance: Ampicillin, 100 μg/mL
  Growth temperature: 37°C
  Growth strain: DH5alpha
  Copy number: High Copy
Gene/Insert
  Gene/Insert name: GALK1 (alt names: GALK1; NM_000154.1)
  gRNA/shRNA sequence: TTGACATAGTTGGCCCACCG
  Species: H. sapiens (human)
  Entrez Gene: GALK1 (a.k.a. GALK, GK1, HEL-S-19)
  Promoter: hU6
  Cloning method: Unknown
  Sequencing primers: 5′ U6-F; 3′ pS2-R
Terms and licenses: Academic/Nonprofit Terms; Industry Terms: Not Available to Industry
Depositor comments: The gRNA was designed to target the following Genbank reference sequence(s): NM_000154.1. Note that this plasmid does NOT contain Cas9. It should be used in conjunction with lentiCas9-Blast (Addgene #52962) or otherwise with cell lines already expressing Cas9. Browse the full kinome gRNA library at http://www.addgene.org/pooled-library/broadgpp-human-kinome/ or visit http://www.broadinstitute.org/rnai/public/ for detailed protocols and information.
How to cite: GALK1 gRNA (BRDN0001145418) was a gift from John Doench & David Root (Addgene plasmid # 76705 ; http://n2t.net/addgene:76705 ; RRID:Addgene_76705)
