>Addgene plasmid #76705 | GALK1 gRNA (BRDN0001145418) | depositor partial sequence | sequence record 144165 | Target Sequence
TTGACATAGTTGGCCCACCG
