>Addgene plasmid #76705 | GALK1 gRNA (BRDN0001145418) | addgene partial sequence | sequence record 186343 | hU6-F
TAGAAAGTAATAATTTCTTGGGTAGTTTGCAGTTTTAAAATTATGTTTTAAAATGGACTATCATATGCTT
ACCGTAACTTGAAAGTATTTCGATTTCTTGGCTTTATATATCTTGTGGAAAGGACGAAACACCGTTGACA
TAGTTGGCCCACCGGTTTTAGAGCTAGAAATAGCAAGTTAAAATAAGGCTAGTCCGTTATCAACTTGAAA
AAGTGGCACCGAGTCGGTGCTTTTTTAAGCTTGGCGTAACTAGATCTTGAGACAAATGGCAGTATTCATC
CACAATTTTAAAAGAAAAGGGGGGATTGGGGGGTACAGTGCAGGGGAAAGAATAGTAGACATAATAGCAA
CAGACATACAAACTAAAGAATTACAAAAACAAATTACAAAAATTCAAAATTTTCGGGTTTATTACAGGGA
CAGCAGAGATCCACTTTGGCGCCGGCTCGAGGGGGCCCGGGTGCAAAGATGGATAAAGTTTTAAACAGAG
AGGAATCTTTGCAGCTAATGGACCTTCTAGGTCTTGAAAGGAGTGGGAATTGGCTCCGGTGCCCGTCAGT
GGGCAGAGCG
